Addgene plasmid #56520: Clover-Actin-7
Purpose: Localization: Actin, Excitation: 505, Emission: 515
Depositing lab: Michael Davidson. Depositing organization: Florida State University, Tallahassee. Publication: Improving FRET dynamic range with bright green and red fluorescent proteins. Lam AJ, St-Pierre F, Gong Y, Marshall JD, Cranfill PJ, Baird MA, McKeown MR, Wiedenmann J, Davidson MW, Schnitzer MJ, Tsien RY, Lin MZ. Nat Methods. 2012 Sep 9. doi: 10.1038/nmeth.2171. PubMed 22961245.
Backbone
  Vector backbone: Clover
  Backbone size w/o insert (bp): 4750
  Vector type: Mammalian Expression
  Selectable markers: Neomycin (select with G418)
Growth in bacteria
  Bacterial resistance: Kanamycin, 50 μg/mL
  Growth temperature: 37°C
  Growth strain: DH5alpha
  Copy number: High Copy
Gene/Insert
  Gene/Insert name: Actin (alt name: NM_001101.3)
  Species: H. sapiens (human)
  Promoter: CMV
  Tag / fusion protein: Clover
  Cloning method: Unknown
  Sequencing primers: 5′ CMV-F; 3′ SV40pA-R
Terms and licenses: Academic/Nonprofit Terms; Industry Terms
Depositor comments: . Excitation = 505; Emission = 515
How to cite: Clover-Actin-7 was a gift from Michael Davidson (Addgene plasmid # 56520)
