[The description below was written by a language model from this plasmid's Addgene catalogue record.]
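Description:
Clover-Actin-7 is a mammalian expression plasmid that produces human actin fused to the bright green fluorescent protein Clover. It is built on a Clover vector backbone of about 4.75 kb (size without the insert). It is maintained in bacteria as a high-copy plasmid under kanamycin selection. For mammalian cells it carries a neomycin resistance marker, so stably transfected populations can be selected with G418. The record does not list the origin of replication or other backbone elements, and no feature table is provided, so the detailed architecture cannot be confirmed here.

The insert is the human actin coding sequence, given with the alternative name of an mRNA reference accession, and it is driven by the CMV promoter, a strong constitutive promoter widely used for expression in mammalian cells. The listed sequencing primers, one in CMV and a reverse primer in an SV40 polyadenylation signal, imply that the fusion cassette sits between these two elements. The plasmid name suggests that Clover lies at the N-terminus of actin and that the two are joined by a short linker, but the record states neither the orientation of the tag nor the linker length, and the cloning method is given as unknown.

The stated purpose is localization. The fusion protein labels actin structures, allowing the cytoskeleton to be seen by fluorescence microscopy, with excitation recorded at 505 nm and emission at 515 nm. The construct is associated with work on bright green and red fluorescent proteins developed to improve FRET dynamic range, where it serves as an example of Clover performing as a fusion tag.
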