>Addgene plasmid #56520 | Clover-Actin-7 | depositor partial sequence | sequence record 87414 | insert sequence
CTGAACGTCAGATCCGCTAGCGCTACCGGTCGCCACCATGGTGAGCAAGGGCGAGGAGCTGTTCACCGGG
GTGGTGCCCATCCTGGTCGAGCTGGACGGCGACGTAAACGGCCACAAGTTCAGCGTCCGCGGCGAGGGCG
AGGGCGATGCCACCAACGGCAAGCTGACCCTGAAGTTCATCTGCACCACCGGCAAGCTGCCCGTGCCCTG
GCCCACCCTCGTGACCACCTTCGGCTACGGCGTGGCCTGCTTCAGCCGCTACCCCGACCACATGAAGCAG
CACGACTTCTTCAAGTCCGCCATGCCCGAAGGCTACGTCCAGGAGCGCACCATCTCTTTCAAGGACGACG
GTACCTACAAGACCCGCGCCGAGGTGAAGTTCGAGGGCGACACCCTGGTGAACCGCATCGAGCTGAAGGG
CATCGACTTCAAGGAGGACGGCAACATCCTGGGGCACAAGCTGGAGTACAACTTCAACAGCCACAACGTC
TATATCACGGCCGACAAGCAGAAGAACGGCATCAAGGCTAACTTCAAGATCCGCCACAACGTTGAGGACG
GCAGCGTGCAGCTCGCCGACCACTACCAGCAGAACACCCCCATCGGCGACGGCCCCGTGCTGCTGCCCGA
CAACCACTACCTGAGCCATCAGTCCGCCCTGAGCAAAGACCCCAACGAGAAGCGCGATCACATGGTCCTG
CTGGAGTTCGTGACCGCCGCCGGGATCACTCTCGGCATGGACGAGCTGTACAAGTCCGGACTCAGATCTC
GAGCTATGGATGATGATATCGCCGCGCTCGTCGTCGACAACGGCTCCGGCATGTGCAAGGCCGGCTTCGC
GGGCGACGATGCCCCCCGGGCCGTCTTCCCCTCCATCGTGGGGCGCCCCAGGCACCAGGGCGTGATGGTG
GGCATGGGTCAGAAGGATTCCTATGTGGGCGACGAGGCCCAGAGCAAGAGAGGCATCCTCACCCTGAAGT
ACCCCATCGAGCACGGCATCGTCACCAACTGGGACGACATGGAGAAAATCTGGCACCACACCTTCTACAA
TGAGCTGCGTGTGGCTCCCGAGGAGCACCCCGTGCTGCTGACCGAGGCCCCCCTGAACCCCAAGGCCAAC
CGCGAGAAGATGACCCAGATCATGTTTGAGACCTTCAACACCCCAGCCATGTACGTTGCTATCCAGGCTG
TGCTATCCCTGTACGCCTCTGGCCGTACCACTGGCATCGTGATGGACTCCGGTGACGGGGTCACCCACAC
TGTGCCCATCTACGAGGGGTATGCCCTCCCCCATGCCATCCTGCGTCTGGACCTGGCTGGCCGGGACCTG
ACTGACTACCTCATGAAGATCCTCACCGAGCGCGGCTACAGCTTCACCACCACGGCCGAGCGGGAAATCG
TGCGTGACATTAAGGAGAAGCTGTGCTACGTCGCCCTGGACTTCGAGCAAGAGATGGCCACGGCTGCTTC
CAGCTCCTCCCTGGAGAAGAGCTACGAGCTGCCTGACGGCCAGGTCATCACCATTGGCAATGAGCGGTTC
CGCTGCCCTGAGGCACTCTTCCAGCCTTCCTTCCTGGGCATGGAGTCCTGTGGCATCCACGAAACTACCT
TCAACTCCATCATGAAGTGTGACGTGGACATCCGCAAAGACCTGTACGCCAACACAGTGCTGTCTGGCGG
CACCACCATGTACCCTGGCATTGCCGACAGGATGCAGAAGGAGATCACTGCCCTGGCACCCAGCACAATG
AAGATCAAGATCATTGCTCCTCCTGAGCGCAAGTACTCCGTGTGGATCGGCGGCTCCATCCTGGCCTCGC
TGTCCACCTTCCAGCAGATGTGGATCAGCAAGCAGGAGTATGACGAGTCCGGCCCCTCCATCGTCCACCG
CAAATGCTTCTAGGGATCCACCGGATCTAGATAACTGATCATAATCAGCCAT
