>Addgene plasmid #56520 | Clover-Actin-7 | addgene partial sequence | sequence record 109740 | EGFP-C 5'-CATGGTCCTGCTGGAGTTCGTG-3'
GACGAGCTGTCAGTCCGGAAAGGACGAGCTGTAAGAATTCTGCAGTCGACGGTACCGCGGGCCCGGGATC
CACCGGATCTAGATAACTGATCATAATCAGCCATACCACATTTGTAGAGGTTTTACTTGCTTTAAAAAAC
CTCCCACACCTCCCCCTGAACCTGAAACATAAAATGAATGCAATTGTTGTTGTTAACTTGTTTATTGCAG
CTTATAATGGTTACAAATAAAGCAATAGCATCACAAATTTCACAAATAAAGCATTTTTTTCACTGCATTC
TAGTTGTGGTTTGTCCAAACTCATCAATGTATCTTAACGCGTAAATTGTAAGCGTTAATATTTTGTTAAA
ATTCGCGTTAAATTTTTGTTAAATCAGCTCATTTTTTAACCAATAGGCCGAAATCGGCAAAATCCCTTAT
AAATCAAAAGAATAGACCGAGATAGGGT
[37 nt withheld, positions 449-485]
AAAGAACGTGGACTCCAACGTCAAAGG
[49 nt withheld, positions 513-561]
T
[91 nt withheld, positions 563-653]
G
[124 nt withheld, positions 655-778]
CAGGTGGCACTTTTCGGGGAAATGTGCGCGGAACCCCTATTTGTTTATTTTTCTAA
