>Addgene plasmid #56520 | Clover-Actin-7 | addgene partial sequence | sequence record 110730 | CMV-F 5'-CGCAAATGGGCGGTAGGCGTG-3'
AGCAGAGCTGGTTTAGTGAACCGTCAGATCCGCTAGCGCCACCATGCTGCTATCCGTGCCGTTGCTGCTC
GGCCTCCTCGGCCTGGCCGTCGCCGCACCGGTCGCCACCATGGTGAGCAAGGGCGAGGAGCTGTTCACCG
GGGTGGTGCCCATCCTGGTCGAGCTGGACGGCGACGTAAACGGCCACAAGTTCAGCGTGTCCGGCGAGGG
CGAGGGCGATGCCACCTACGGCAAGCTGACCCTGAAGTTCATCTGCACCACCGGCAAGCTGCCCGTGCCC
TGGCCCACCCTCGTGACCACCCTGAGCTGGGGCGTGCAGTGCTTCGCCCGCTACCCCGACCACATGAAGC
AGCACGACTTCTTCAAGTCCGCCATGCCCGAAGGCTACGTCCAGGAGCGCACCATCTTCTTCAAGGACGA
CGGCAACTACAAGACCCGCGCCGAGGTGAAGTTCGAGGGCGACACCCTGGTGAACCGCATCGAGCTGAAG
GGCATCGACTTCAAGGAGGACGGCAACATCCTGGGGCACAAGCTGGAGTACAACGCCATCCACGGCAACG
TCTATATCACCGCCGACAAGCAGAAGAACGGCATCAAGGCCAACTTCGGCCTCAACTGCAACATCGAGGA
CGGCAGCGTGCAGCTCGCCGACCACTACCAGCAGAACACCCCCATCGGCGACGGCCCCGTGCTGCTGCCC
GACAACCACTACCTGAGCACCCAGTCCAAGCTGAGCAAAGACCCCAACGAGAAGCGCGATCACATGGTCC
TGCTGGAGTTCGTGACCGCCGCCGGGATCACTCTCGGCATGGACGAGCTGTACAAGTCCGGAAAGGACGA
G
